>Addgene plasmid #168832 | pEntry_MERS-CoV-Membrane | addgene full sequence | sequence record 472167 | Addgene NGS Result
GTTCAAAAGGCAATTAGTCTCAGGATTGAATGACCACCATGATCCAGTTCTCATAAACAGCCGGATACTC
TGCACAAAGTAGGAAATCCACATCATAGCTGAAACAGCTGCTACAATGCCAGAGATTATCTGGGAAGCTA
GATCAATTGGATAAACGGCGCTAAATATTGATAGCGCCATGGAAGATGGCCATAGGAGCCATAAAACAAA
CATTTTAAAGACATAGACAGTCATACTACGGGATGGGTATCCATACTGTAGTACGATAGTAATTAAGAGA
AAGATCAGGGACCATGCAAAGTTCCAGTCTTTAATAATGGCAATAATCTGCGCCTCAGTGAGTTGCGTCA
TATTAGAGGATCCCATGGATCCTGGCCTTGACGGCCCTTCTGCTTTTTTGTACAAAGTTGGCATTATAAA
AAAGCATTGCTCATCAATTTGTTGCAACGAACAGGTCACTATCAGTCAAAATAAAATCATTATTTGGGGC
CCGAGCTTAAGACTGGCCGTCGTTTTACAACGTCGTGACTGGGAAAACATCCATGCTAGCGTTAACGCGA
GAGTAGGGAACTGCCAGGCATCAAATAAAACGAAAGGCTCAGTCGGAAGACTGGGCCTTTCGTTTTATCT
GTTGTTTGTCGGTGAACGCTCTCCTGAGTAGGACAAATCCGCCGGGAGCGGATTTGAACGTTGTGAAGCA
ACGGCCCGGAGGGTGGCGGGCAGGACGCCCGCCATAAACTGCCAGGCATCAAACTAAGCAGAAGGCCATC
CTGACGGATGGCCTTTTTGCGTTTCTACAAACTCTTCCTGGCTAGCGGTACGCGTATTAATTGCGTTGCG
CTCACTGCCCGCTTTCCAGTCGGGAAACCTGTCGTGCCAGCTGCATTAATGAATCGGCCAACGCGCGGGG
AGAGGCGGTTTGCGTATTGGGCGCTCTTCCGCTTCCTCGCTCACTGACTCGCTGCGCTCGGTCGTTCGGC
TGCGGCGAGCGGTATCAGCTCACTCAAAGGCGGTAATACGGTTATCCACAGAATCAGGGGATAACGCAGG
AAAGAACATGTGAGCAAAAGGCCAGCAAAAGGCCAGGAACCGTAAAAAGGCCGCGTTGCTGGCGTTTTTC
CATAGGCTCCGCCCCCCTGACGAGCATCACAAAAATCGACGCTCAAGTCAGAGGTGGCGAAACCCGACAG
GACTATAAAGATACCAGGCGTTTCCCCCTGGAAGCTCCCTCGTGCGCTCTCCTGTTCCGACCCTGCCGCT
TACCGGATACCTGTCCGCCTTTCTCCCTTCGGGAAGCGTGGCGCTTTCTCATAGCTCACGCTGTAGGTAT
CTCAGTTCGGTGTAGGTCGTTCGCTCCAAGCTGGGCTGTGTGCACGAACCCCCCGTTCAGCCCGACCGCT
GCGCCTTATCCGGTAACTATCGTCTTGAGTCCAACCCGGTAAGACACGACTTATCGCCACTGGCAGCAGC
CACTGGTAACAGGATTAGCAGAGCGAGGTATGTAGGCGGTGCTACAGAGTTCTTGAAGTGGTGGCCTAAC
TACGGCTACACTAGAAGAACAGTATTTGGTATCTGCGCTCTGCTGAAGCCAGTTACCTTCGGAAAAAGAG
TTGGTAGCTCTTGATCCGGCAAACAAACCACCGCTGGTAGCGGTGGTTTTTTTGTTTGCAAGCAGCAGAT
TACGCGCAGAAAAAAAGGATCTCAAGAAGATCCTTTGATCTTTTCTACGGGGTCTGACGCTCAGTGGAAC
GACGCGTAACTCACGTTAAGGGATTTTGGTCATGGGTGGCTCGAGGGTTATTTGCCGACTACCTTGGTGA
TCTCGCCTTTCACGTAGTGGACAAATTCTTCCAACTGATCTGCGCGCGAGGCCAAGCGATCTTCTTCTTG
TCCAAGATAAGCCTGTCTAGCTTCAAGTATGACGGGCTGATACTGGGCCGGCAGGCGCTCCATTGCCCAG
TCGGCAGCGACATCCTTCGGCGCGATTTTGCCGGTTACTGCGCTGTACCAAATGCGGGACAACGTAAGCA
CTACATTTCGCTCATCGCCAGCCCAGTCGGGCGGCGAGTTCCATAGCGTTAAGGTTTCATTTAGCGCCTC
AAATAGATCCTGTTCAGGAACCGGATCAAAGAGTTCCTCCGCCGCTGGACCTACCAAGGCAACGCTATGT
TCTCTTGCTTTTGTCAGCAAGATAGCCAGATCAATGTCGATCGTGGCTGGCTCGAAGATACCTGCAAGAA
TGTCATTGCGCTGCCATTCTCCAAATTGCAGTTCGCGCTTAGCTGGATAACGCCACGGAATGATGTCGTC
GTGCACAACAATGGTGACTTCTACAGCGCGGAGAATCTCGCTCTCTCCAGGGGAAGCCGAAGTTTCCAAA
AGGTCGTTGATCAAAGCTCGCCGCGTTGTTTCATCAAGCCTTACGGTCACCGTAACCAGCAAATCAATAT
CACTGTGTGGCTTCAGGCCGCCATCCACTGCGGAGCCGTACAAATGTACGGCCAGCAACGTCGGTTCGAG
ATGGCGCTCGATGACGCCAACTACCTCTGATAGTTGAGTCGATACTTCGGCGATCACCGCTTCCCTCATA
ATGTTTAACTTTGTTTTAGGGCGACTGCCCTGCTGCGTAACATCGTTGCTGCTCCATAACATCAAACATC
GACCCACGGCGTAACGCGCTTGCTGCTTGGATGCCCGAGGCATAGACTGTACCCCAAAAAAACAGTCATA
ACAAGCCATGAAAACCGCCACTGCGCCGTTACCACCGCTGCGTTCGGTCAAGGTTCTGGACCAGTTGCGT
GAGCGCATACGCTACTTGCATTACAGCTTACGAACCGAACAGGCTTATGTCCACTGGGTTCGTGCCTTCA
TCCGTTTCCACGGTGTGCGTCACCCGGCAACCTTGGGTAGCAGCGAAGTCGAGGCATTTCTGTCCTGGCT
GGTCTAGAGGAGGCATGATGATATATTTTTATCTTGTGCAATGTAACATCAGAGATTTTGAGACACGGGC
CAGAGCTGCCAGGAAACAGCTATGACCATGTAATACGACTCACTATAGGGGATATCAGCTGGATGGCAAA
TAATGATTTTATTTTGACTGATAGTGACCTGTTCGTTGCAACAAATTGATGAGCAATTATTTTTTATAAT
GCCAACTTTGTACAAGAAAGCTGGGCCCATGAGGCCGCGATCGCGTCTTAATTAAGAGCTCGAAGCAATG
CAAGTTCAATATCCGCCGTAATAGGCGGACTCCTGTAATTACCTGCCTTATATCTATGGTAAATGGCAAC
GCCGGAATTAGTTCCGTAGCTTTGCCGCTTCACCATTTTTAAAGCAATCAGCACATTGGGTTTGGCCACG
GTGACTTCATTAGGAAGTCTGTCGTAGTCACAAGCACCGAAATGCATGCCAGCCATTTTGAGGTGGCCAT
TGGTTACAACAGCAGTTACACTGGTAGAGTCCTCTACGAGTGGACGTACGACAGTTGTACCACCAAATGG
AAC
Features (pLannotate 1.2.2; 12 found; start..end, strand, type, name):
    390..486     -  protein_bind   attL1: mutant version of attL; recombination site for the Gateway® LR reaction LR Clonase™
    502..538     +  CDS            lacZα (fragment): LacZα fragment of β-galactosidase; lacZ fragment
    585..628     -  terminator     rrnB T1 terminator: Escherichia coli rrnB; transcription terminator T1 from the E. coli rrnB gene
    760..787     +  terminator     rrnB T2 terminator: transcription terminator T2 from the E. coli rrnB gene
    842..934     -  CDS            lacI (fragment): lac repressor; lacI; The lac repressor binds to the lac operator to inhibit transcription in E. coli. This inhibition can be relieved by adding lactose or isopropyl-β-D-thiogalactopyranoside (IPTG).
   1117..1705    -  rep_origin     ori: high-copy-number ColE1/pMB1/pBR322/pUC origin of replication
   1798..2589    -  CDS            SmR: aminoglycoside adenylyltransferase (Murphy, 1985); aadA; confers resistance to spectinomycin and streptomycin
   2596..2652    -  CDS            GmR (fragment): gentamycin acetyltransferase; aacC1; confers resistance to gentamycin
   2828..2851    -  promoter       Pc promoter (fragment): intI1 (promoter lies within the coding sequence); class 1 integron promoter
   3041..3059    +  promoter       T7 promoter: promoter for bacteriophage T7 RNA polymerase
   3077..3175    +  protein_bind   attL2: mutant version of attL; recombination site for the Gateway® LR reaction LR Clonase™
   3207..357     -  CDS            M (across the origin): VME1_MERS1 - Protein inferred from homology: Swiss-Prot protein existence level 3. Component of the viral envelope that plays a central role in virus morphogenesis and assembly via its interactions with other viral proteins. From Middle East respiratory syndrome-related coronavirus (isolate United Kingdom/H123990006/2012) (MERS-CoV) (Betacoronavirus England 1).
