[The description below was written by a language model from this plasmid's Addgene catalogue record and pLannotate feature annotations shown in this document.]
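Description:
pEntry_MERS-CoV-Membrane is a Gateway-compatible Entry clone built on the pENTR223.1 backbone (SfiI-cloning variant, about 2.8 kb) and carrying the roughly 660 bp coding sequence for the Membrane (M) protein of Middle East respiratory syndrome coronavirus. The sequenced plasmid is about 3.5 kb. It is propagated in E. coli from a high-copy ColE1/pUC-type origin. Selection is with spectinomycin, through the aadA aminoglycoside adenylyltransferase gene (SmR), which appears to be driven by a remnant of a class 1 integron Pc promoter. The short lacZα, lacI and gentamicin-resistance fragments in the annotation are backbone remnants rather than functional genes. The rrnB T1 and T2 terminators lie just outside attL1, where they help insulate the cloning region from read-through transcription.

The M open reading frame was derived from synthesized DNA and inserted between two SfiI sites. It lies between the attL1 and attL2 recombination sites and spans the numbering origin of the circular sequence record. M is a viral envelope component with a central role in virion morphogenesis and assembly through its interactions with other viral proteins. According to the depositor, the 5′ linker supplies BamHI sites flanking an ATG. The 3′ linker contains PacI and AsiSI sites around a TAA stop codon, an arrangement presumably meant to let the start and stop codons be manipulated. A T7 promoter sits adjacent to attL2, but the Entry vector has no dedicated expression promoter for the insert. Instead, the ORF is moved by LR Clonase recombination into attR-containing destination vectors chosen for the desired host, tag or assay. The clone belongs to a collection of human coronavirus protein-coding sequences in Gateway Entry format.
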