Addgene plasmid #168832: pEntry_MERS-CoV-Membrane
Purpose: Gateway-compatible Entry vector
Depositing lab: Pascal Falter-Braun. Depositing organization: Helmholtz Munich. Publication: A resource of human coronavirus protein-coding sequences in a flexible, multipurpose Gateway Entry clone collection. Weller B, Lin CW, Pogoutse O, Sauer M, Marin-de la Rosa N, Strobel A, Young V, Knapp JJ, Rayhan A, Falter C, Kim DK, Roth FP, Falter-Braun P. G3 (Bethesda). 2023 Jul 5;13(7):jkad105. doi: 10.1093/g3journal/jkad105. PubMed 37267226.
Backbone
  Vector backbone: pENTR223.1*SfiI
  Backbone size w/o insert (bp): 2800
  Vector type: Gateway-compatible Entry vector
Growth in bacteria
  Bacterial resistance: Spectinomycin, 50 μg/mL
  Growth temperature: 37°C
  Growth strain: DH5alpha
  Copy number: High Copy
Gene/Insert
  Gene/Insert name: MERS-CoV-Membrane (alt name: Membrane (M))
  Species: Other
  Insert size (bp): 660
  Entrez Gene: M (a.k.a. G128_gp08)
  Cloning method: Restriction Enzyme; 5′ cloning site SfiI (unknown if destroyed); 3′ cloning site SfiI (unknown if destroyed)
  Sequencing primers: 5′ M13 uni (-21); 3′ M13 rev (-29)
Resource information
  A portion of this plasmid was derived from a plasmid made by: Synthesized by Twist Bioscience
Terms and licenses: Academic/Nonprofit Terms; Industry Terms: Not Available to Industry
Depositor comments: 5'-linker: SfiI-BamHI-ATG-BamHI (GGCCGTCAaggccaggatccatgggatcc), 3'-linker: PacI-TAA-AsiSI-SfiI (cttaatTAAgacgcgatcgcggcctcatGGGCC).
How to cite: pEntry_MERS-CoV-Membrane was a gift from Pascal Falter-Braun (Addgene plasmid # 168832 ; http://n2t.net/addgene:168832 ; RRID:Addgene_168832)
