>Addgene plasmid #168832 | pEntry_MERS-CoV-Membrane | depositor partial sequence | sequence record 327228 | gene-specific Insert sequence
TCTAATATGACGCAACTCACTGAGGCGCAGATTATTGCCATTATTAAAGACTGGAACTTTGCATGGTCCC
TGATCTTTCTCTTAATTACTATCGTACTACAGTATGGATACCCATCCCGTAGTATGACTGTCTATGTCTT
TAAAATGTTTGTTTTATGGCTCCTATGGCCATCTTCCATGGCGCTATCAATATTTAGCGCCGTTTATCCA
ATTGATCTAGCTTCCCAGATAATCTCTGGCATTGTAGCAGCTGTTTCAGCTATGATGTGGATTTCCTACT
TTGTGCAGAGTATCCGGCTGTTTATGAGAACTGGATCATGGTGGTCATTCAATCCTGAGACTAATTGCCT
TTTGAACGTTCCATTTGGTGGTACAACTGTCGTACGTCCACTCGTAGAGGACTCTACCAGTGTAACTGCT
GTTGTAACCAATGGCCACCTCAAAATGGCTGGCATGCATTTCGGTGCTTGTGACTACGACAGACTTCCTA
ATGAAGTCACCGTGGCCAAACCCAATGTGCTGATTGCTTTAAAAATGGTGAAGCGGCAAAGCTACGGAAC
TAATTCCGGCGTTGCCATTTACCATAGATATAAGGCAGGTAATTACAGGAGTCCGCCTATTACGGCGGAT
ATTGAACTTGCATTGCTTCGAGCT
